Addgene plasmid #85975: pKER-mKOk
Purpose: Expresses mKOk from the EF1a promoter in mammalian cells
Depositing lab: Michele Calos. Depositing organization: Stanford University. Publication: In vivo blunt-end cloning through CRISPR/Cas9-facilitated non-homologous end-joining. Geisinger JM, Turan S, Hernandez S, Spector LP, Calos MP. Nucleic Acids Res. 2016 Jan 13. pii: gkv1542. 10.1093/nar/gkv1542 PubMed 26762978.
Backbone
  Vector backbone: pKER
  Backbone manufacturer: Calos Lab
  Total vector size (bp): 4111
  Vector type: Mammalian Expression
Growth in bacteria
  Bacterial resistance: Kanamycin, 50 μg/mL
  Growth temperature: 37°C
  Growth strain: NEB Stable
  Copy number: High Copy
Gene/Insert
  Gene/Insert name: mKOk
  Insert size (bp): 657
  Promoter: EF-1a
  Cloning method: Restriction Enzyme; 5′ cloning site NheI (not destroyed); 3′ cloning site NotI (not destroyed)
  Sequencing primers: 5′ cgccgttacagatccaagctgt
Terms and licenses: Academic/Nonprofit Terms; Industry Terms: Not Available to Industry
How to cite: pKER-mKOk was a gift from Michele Calos (Addgene plasmid # 85975 ; http://n2t.net/addgene:85975 ; RRID:Addgene_85975)
