[The description below was written by a language model from this plasmid's Addgene catalogue record and pLannotate feature annotations shown in this document.]
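Description:
pKER-mKOk is a compact 4,111 bp mammalian expression plasmid built on the pKER backbone. It is propagated in bacteria as a high-copy plasmid through a ColE1/pUC-type origin of replication and is selected with kanamycin. The resistance comes from the Tn5 aminoglycoside phosphotransferase gene (NeoR/KanR). An AmpR (bla) promoter fragment is annotated on the same strand, but it lies on the 3' side of the NeoR/KanR coding sequence rather than upstream of it, so the promoter driving the marker is not identified in the feature table. No mammalian promoter is annotated for this marker either, so the record does not support using it for G418 selection in mammalian cells. A short fragment of the pBR322 bom region is also detected in the backbone.

The payload is a 657 bp insert encoding mKOκ, a constitutively fluorescent orange protein derived from the coral Verrillofungia concinna, cloned between NheI and NotI sites that both remain intact. Expression is driven by a composite promoter. It consists of the human EF-1α core promoter followed by a truncated HTLV-1 5' LTR segment, an arrangement commonly used to boost transcription and translation from the minimal EF-1α element. A CMV enhancer fragment lies just upstream. Downstream of the reporter, the annotation shows a short β-globin coding fragment and the rabbit β-globin polyadenylation signal, followed further on by a bGH poly(A) signal. A single loxP site sits immediately upstream of the enhancer/promoter region; the record does not state its intended role.

The plasmid provides constitutive orange fluorescent labelling of mammalian cells. It was deposited in connection with work on in vivo blunt-end cloning by CRISPR/Cas9-facilitated non-homologous end-joining, though its exact role in those experiments is not stated.
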