Features (pLannotate 1.2.2; 12 found; start..end, strand, type, name):
    164..388     -  polyA_signal   bGH poly(A) signal: bovine growth hormone polyadenylation signal
    745..800     -  polyA_signal   β-globin poly(A) signal: rabbit β-globin polyadenylation signal (Gil and Proudfoot, 1987)
    871..936     -  CDS            HBB (fragment): HBB_PONPY - Experimental evidence at transcript level: Swiss-Prot protein existence level 2. Involved in oxygen transport from the lung to the various peripheral tissues. From Pongo pygmaeus (Bornean orangutan).
    945..1598    -  CDS            mKO&kappa;: mKO&kappa; is a basic (constitutively fluorescent) orange fluorescent protein published in 2008, derived from Verrillofungia concinna. It has low acid sensitivity.
   1642..1910    -  LTR            5' LTR (truncated): truncated 5' long terminal repeat (LTR) from human T-cell leukemia virus (HTLV) type 1
   1923..2134    -  promoter       EF-1α core promoter: core promoter for human elongation factor EF-1α
   2163..2279    -  enhancer       CMV enhancer (fragment): human cytomegalovirus immediate early enhancer
   2286..2319    +  protein_bind   loxP: Cre-mediated recombination occurs in the 8-bp core sequence (GCATACAT). Cre recombinase
   2383..2971    -  rep_origin     ori: high-copy-number ColE1/pMB1/pBR322/pUC origin of replication
   3110..3198    -  promoter       AmpR promoter (fragment): bla
   3225..3275    +  misc_feature   bom (fragment): basis of mobility region from pBR322
   3296..4090    -  CDS            NeoR/KanR: aminoglycoside phosphotransferase from Tn5; aph(3')-II (or nptII); confers resistance to neomycin, kanamycin, and G418 (Geneticin®)
>Addgene plasmid #85975 | pKER-mKOk | addgene full sequence | sequence record 192219 | Addgene NGS Result
CTCTTGATCAGAGCTTGATCCCCTGCGCCATCAGATCCTTGGCGGCAAGAAAGCCATCCAGTTTACTTTG
CAGGGCTTCCCAACCTTACCAGAGGGCGCCCCAGCTGGCAATTCCGGTTCGCTTGCTGTCCATAAAACCG
CCCAGTAGAAGAGGCGCGCCAAACCATAGAGCCCACCGCATCCCCAGCATGCCTGCTATTGTCTTCCCAA
TCCTCCCCCTTGCTGTCCTGCCCCACCCCACCCCCCAGAATAGAATGACACCTACTCAGACAATGCGATG
CAATTTCCTCATTTTATTAGGAAAGGACAGTGGGAGTGGCACCTTCCAGGGTCAAGGAAGGCACGGGGGA
GGGGCAAACAACAGATGGCTGGCAACTAGAAGGCACAGTCGAGGGCTAGGGGACCCTCAGTTAGCCTCCC
CCATCTCCCGAGAAGAGGGACAGCTATGACTGGGAGTAGTCAGGAGAGGAGGAAAAATCTGGCTAGTAAA
ACATGTAAGGAAAATTTTAGGGATGTTAAAGAAAAAAATAACACAAAACAAAATATAAAAAAAATCTAAC
CTCAAGTCAAGGCTTTTCTATGGAATAAGGAATGGACAGCAGGGGGCTGTTTCATATACTGATGACCTCT
TTATAGCCAACCTTTGTTCATGGCAGCCAGCATATGGGCATATGTTGCCAAACTCTAAACCAAATACTCA
TTCTGATGTTTTAAATGATTTGCCCTCCCATATGTCCTTCCGAGTGAGAGACACAAAAAATTCCAACACA
CTATTGCAATGAAAATAAATTTCCTTTATTAGCCAGAAGTCAGATGCTCAAGGGGCTTCATGATGTCCCC
ATAATTTTTGGCAGAGGGAAAAAGATCTCAGTGGTATTTGTGAGCCAGGGTATTGGCCACACCAGCCACC
ACCTTCTGATAGGCAGCCTGCACGCGGCCGCCTAGGAATGAGCTACTGCATCTTCTACTTGCTCAGTAAT
GTTGCCTTCGGTTTTCCTGACGAGGCGATGACCGATGTAATGATCTCCTGGCATTTCAAGAATTTCTTTT
GCCGCCTTGTAAGTAGTCTTGAATTGGCATTTGTGATTGCCGCCTCCTTCAAGTTTTAGGTACATCGTAA
CATCACCCTTCAGAACTCCGTCGCTGGCAGTAATTTTCTCGGTTGATGGCTCCCAATCAACACTTTGGTT
TTGCATGATAGGACCATCGGCAGGAAAGTTAACCCCAGTAAATTTGGATTTGTGGTAGAAGGTGTTTCCT
CTAAGGCTTATATGCGCACTGACTGAAGCGGACCCACCATCTTCGAACTCCAACGACCTTTCCCATGACA
GGCCTTCAGGAAATGCTTGTTTGAAATAGTCTGGTATCTCTTCTGGATATTTAGTAAAAACTCTGTGGCC
GTAACAGAACACGTGTGACACTAAGTCAAACGCGAAAGGCATTGGCCCGCCTTCGGCCATTGTGACGCGT
AGTGTCATCTCTTGATGTCCCTCGTAAGGTCTGCCTGTGCCTTCACCTTCAATTGTGAACTCATGCCCAT
TGACGGAGCCGTCCATGTAGTACCTCATCTTCATCTCTGGTTTAATCACACTCACCATGGTGGCGACCGG
TAGCGCTAGCGTAGGCGCCGGTCACAGCTTGGATCTGTAACGGCGCAGAACAGAAAACGAAACAAAGACG
TAGAGTTGAGCAAGCAGGGTCAGGCAAAGCGTGGAGAGCCGGCTGAGTCTAGGTAGGCTCCAAGGGAGCG
CCGGACAAAGGCCCGGTCTCGACCTGAGCTTTAAACTTACCTAGACGGCGGACGCAGTTCAGGAGGCACC
ACAGGCGGGAGGCGGCAGAACGCGACTCAACCGGCGTGGATGGCGGCCTCAGGTAGGGCGGCGGGCGCGT
GAAGGAGAGATGCGAGCCCCTCGAAGCTTCAGCTGTGTTCTGGCGGCAAACCCGTTGCGAAAAAGAACGT
TCACGGCGACTACTGCACTTATATACGGTTCTCCCCCACCCTCGGGAAAAAGGCGGAGCCAGTACACGAC
ATCACTTTCCCAGTTTACCCCGCGCCACCTTCTCTAGGCACCGGTTCAATTGCCGACCCCTCCCCCCAAC
TTCTCGGGGACTGTGGGCGATGTGCGCTCTGCCCACTGACGGGCACCGGAGCGATCGCAGATCGTCAATG
GGCGGGGGTCGTTGGGCGGTCAGCCAGGCGGGCCATTTACCGTAAGTTATGTAACGCGGAACTCCATATA
TGGGCTATGAACTAATGACCCCGTAATTGATTACTATTACTTAAGATAACTTCGTATAGCATACATTATA
CGAAGTTATGAACATGTGAGCAAAAGGCCAGCAAAAGGCCAGGAACCGTAAAAAGGCCGCGTTGCTGGCG
TTTTTCCATAGGCTCCGCCCCCCTGACGAGCATCACAAAAATCGACGCTCAAGTCAGAGGTGGCGAAACC
CGACAGGACTATAAAGATACCAGGCGTTTCCCCCTGGAAGCTCCCTCGTGCGCTCTCCTGTTCCGACCCT
GCCGCTTACCGGATACCTGTCCGCCTTTCTCCCTTCGGGAAGCGTGGCGCTTTCTCATAGCTCACGCTGT
AGGTATCTCAGTTCGGTGTAGGTCGTTCGCTCCAAGCTGGGCTGTGTGCACGAACCCCCCGTTCAGCCCG
ACCGCTGCGCCTTATCCGGTAACTATCGTCTTGAGTCCAACCCGGTAAGACACGACTTATCGCCACTGGC
AGCAGCCACTGGTAACAGGATTAGCAGAGCGAGGTATGTAGGCGGTGCTACAGAGTTCTTGAAGTGGTGG
CCTAACTACGGCTACACTAGAAGAACAGTATTTGGTATCTGCGCTCTGCTGAAGCCAGTTACCTTCGGAA
AAAGAGTTGGTAGCTCTTGATCCGGCAAACAAACCACCGCTGGTAGCGGTGGTTTTTTTGTTTGCAAGCA
GCAGATTACGCGCAGAAAAAAAGGATCTCAAGAAGATCCTTTGATCTTTTCTACGGGGTCTGACGCTCAG
TGGAACGAAAACTCACGTTAAGGGATTTTGGTCATGAGATTATCAAAAAGGATCTTCACCTAGATCCTTT
TAAATTAAAAATGAAGTTTTAGCACGTGCTATTATTGAAGCATTTATCAGGGTTATTGTCTCATGAGCGG
ATACATATTTGAATGTATTTAGAAAAATAAACAAATAGGGGTTCCGCGCACATTTCCCCGAAAAGTGCCA
CCTGATGCGGTGTGAAATACCGCACAGATGCGTAAGGAGAAAATACCGCATCAGGAAATTGTAAGCGTTA
ATAATTCAGAAGAACTCGTCAAGAAGGCGATAGAAGGCGATGCGCTGCGAATCGGGAGCGGCGATACCGT
AAAGCACGAGGAAGCGGTCAGCCCATTCGCCGCCAAGCTCTTCAGCAATATCACGGGTAGCCAACGCTAT
GTCCTGATAGCGGTCCGCCACCCCCAGCCGGCCACAGTCGATGAATCCAGAAAAGCGGCCATTTTCCACC
ATGATATTCGGCAAGCAGGCATCGCCATGGGTCACGACGAGATCCTCGCCGTCGGGCATGCTCGCCTTGA
GCCTGGCGAACAGTTCGGCTGGCGCGAGCCCCTGATGCTCTTCGTCCAGATCATCCTGATCGACAAGACC
GGCTTCCATCCGAGTACGTGCTCGCTCGATGCGATGTTTCGCTTGGTGGTCGAATGGGCAGGTAGCCGGA
TCAAGCGTATGCAGCCGCCGCATTGCATCAGCCATGATGGATACTTTCTCGGCAGGAGCAAGGTGAGATG
ACAGGAGATCCTGCCCCGGCACTTCGCCCAATAGCAGCCAGTCCCTTCCCGCTTCAGTGACAACGTCGAG
CACAGCTGCGCAAGGAACGCCCGTCGTGGCCAGCCACGATAGCCGCGCTGCCTCGTCTTGCAGTTCATTC
AGGGCACCGGACAGGTCGGTCTTGACAAAAAGAACCGGGCGCCCCTGCGCTGACAGCCGGAACACGGCGG
CATCAGAGCAGCCGATTGTCTGTTGTGCCCAGTCATAGCCGAATAGCCTCTCCACCCAAGCGGCCGGAGA
ACCTGCGTGCAATCCATCTTGTTCAATCATGCGAAACGATCCTCATCCTGT
